Addgene plasmid #23118: pcDNA5/FRT/TO-Flag-Tipin-L195A
Depositing lab: Aziz Sancar. Depositing organization: University of North Carolina at Chapel Hill. Publication: Tipin-replication protein A interaction mediates Chk1 phosphorylation by ATR in response to genotoxic stress. Kemp MG, Akan Z, Yilmaz S, Grillo M, Smith-Roe SL, Kang TH, Cordeiro-Stone M, Kaufmann WK, Abraham RT, Sancar A, Unsal-Kacmaz K. J Biol Chem. 2010 May 28;285(22):16562-71. doi: 10.1074/jbc.M110.110304. Epub 2010 Mar 15. PubMed 20233725.
Backbone
  Vector backbone: pcDNA5/FRT/TO
  Backbone manufacturer: Invitrogen
  Backbone size w/o insert (bp): 5137
  Vector type: Mammalian Expression
  Selectable markers: Hygromycin
Growth in bacteria
  Bacterial resistance: Ampicillin, 100 μg/mL
  Growth temperature: 37°C
  Growth strain: DH5alpha
  Copy number: High Copy
Gene/Insert
  Gene/Insert name: Tipin (alt name: Timeless-interacting protein)
  Species: H. sapiens (human)
  Insert size (bp): 903
  Mutation: Changed Leucine 195 to Alanine
  Entrez Gene: TIPIN
  Tag / fusion protein: Flag (N terminal on insert)
  Cloning method: Restriction Enzyme; 5′ cloning site BamHI (not destroyed); 3′ cloning site XhoI (not destroyed)
  Sequencing primers: 5′ CMV: CGCAAATGGGCGGTAGGCGTG; 3′ BGH
Terms and licenses: Academic/Nonprofit Terms; Industry Terms: Not Available to Industry
How to cite: pcDNA5/FRT/TO-Flag-Tipin-L195A was a gift from Aziz Sancar (Addgene plasmid # 23118 ; http://n2t.net/addgene:23118 ; RRID:Addgene_23118)
