[The description below was written by a language model from this plasmid's Addgene catalogue record.]
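Description:
pcDNA5/FRT/TO-Flag-Tipin-L195A is a mammalian expression plasmid built on the commercial pcDNA5/FRT/TO backbone (about 5.1 kb without insert). It is propagated in E. coli as a high-copy plasmid under ampicillin selection and carries hygromycin as the selectable marker for mammalian cells. No feature table accompanies the record, so the individual backbone elements are not listed. The backbone name and the CMV and BGH sequencing primers fit the standard design of this vector family. In that design, a CMV promoter with tetracycline operator sites allows tetracycline-inducible expression in cells that produce the Tet repressor, and a BGH polyadenylation signal lies downstream of the insert. An FRT site allows Flp recombinase-mediated integration at a single genomic FRT locus in compatible host lines, and integration typically confers hygromycin resistance.

The payload is a roughly 900 bp insert encoding human TIPIN (Timeless-interacting protein), cloned between BamHI and XhoI sites, both of which are retained. It carries an N-terminal Flag epitope tag for detection or immunoprecipitation. The coding sequence bears a point mutation changing leucine 195 to alanine. The record does not state the functional consequence of this substitution. The associated publication concerns the interaction of Tipin with replication protein A and its role in ATR-dependent Chk1 phosphorylation after genotoxic stress. The construct is therefore probably a mutant for comparison with wild-type Tipin in studies of that checkpoint pathway, by transient transfection or in stable, inducible isogenic cell lines.
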