>Addgene plasmid #23118 | pcDNA5/FRT/TO-Flag-Tipin-L195A | addgene partial sequence | sequence record 28980 | 23118 with BGH-rev
TCTAGACTCGAGTTATCTAGCTTCAGTAATATTTCTGGATGTAGCATCAAGTTGCTGTTGCACATTTTTA
AAAGACTGGTCCAGCAGTGTTTCCTCTTCATTTAAAGTATTGGCAATAGCATCATTACATGGATTGTCCA
GAATGTCTTCGTTTAATCCATTTGACTCCTCCTTTTGATCCTCATCAGTATTAACCTCTTCAACCGTGTG
TGCCCTGGGTGTATTCATTAACATATCATTTCCTAGGGTCTGACTATTACTCAGCAGCTTTGCCTGCCTT
CTTTCCAAGGCCAGTTGTTTATTTCTCTCAATTCTTTGTTGTTGCTCTTCTGTTGCGCTTCTACTTAACT
CAGAAGCAAACATCTCACTTTCAGATAAGTTTGTCAGAAAGGGATCTAATTCAGTAGAAGTGACATCATG
TTCATTATTCTCCGCAACTTCATCATTATTGCTAACAAAATCTTCATGTAAAATAGGGAGATCAAGTCGA
ATTCGTTTTAAACAGGTCTGAACTTCCTTTTTACTTCCCAGGTATTCAACTCTGTCAATAAAATCCTCAA
ACTGCAGTTTAGGGAATAGCCTATGTGCCCAGTGCTCCATGTGTCTGATTAGCATCTTCAAGTCTTCAGC
CTCATGACCTTTACCTTTGAATTTTGCCTTATCAAATACATGCCTTA
