>Addgene plasmid #23118 | pcDNA5/FRT/TO-Flag-Tipin-L195A | addgene partial sequence | sequence record 28981 | 23118 with CMV-F
NGGGGCATTAGCGAGCTCTCCCTATCAGTGATAGAGATCTCCCTATCAGTGATAGAGATCGTCGACGAGC
TCGTTTAGTGAACCGTCAGATCGCCTGGAGACGCCATCCACGCTGTTTTGACCTCCATAGAAGACACCGG
GACCGATCCAGCCTCCGGACTCTAGCGTTTAAACTTAAGCTTGGTACCGAGCTCGGATCCAGGATGGACT
ACAAGGACGACGATGACAAGCTAGAACCACAGGAGAATGGCGTGATCGACCTACCAGATTATGAGCATGT
AGAAGATGAAACTTTTCCTCCTTTCCCACCTCCAGCCTCTCCAGAGAGACAAGATGGTGAAGGAACTGAG
CCTGATGAAGAGTCAGGAAATGGAGCACCTGTTCCTGTACCTCCAAAGAGAACAGTTAAAAGAAATATAC
CCAAGCTGGATGCTCAGAGATTAATTTCAGAGAGAGGACTTCCAGCCTTAAGGCATGTATTTGATAAGGC
AAAATTCAAAGGTAAAGGTCATGAGGCTGAAGACTTGAAGATGCTAATCAGACACATGGAGCACTGGGCA
CATAGGCTATTCCCTAAACTGCAGTTTGAGGATTTTATTGACAGAGTTGAATACCTGGGAAGTAAAAAGG
AAGTTCAGACCTGTTTAAAACGAATTCGACTTGATCTCCCTATTTTACATGAAGATTTTGTTAGCAATAA
TGATGAAGTTGCGGAGAATAATGAACAT
